>Addgene plasmid #116205 | pHAGE-BRAF-V600G | addgene full sequence | sequence record 232875 | Addgene NGS Result
TGGAAGGGCTAATTCACTCCCAAAGAAGACAAGATATCCTTGATCTGTGGATCTACCACACACAAGGCTA
CTTCCCTGATTAGCAGAACTACACACCAGGGCCAGGGGTCAGATATCCACTGACCTTTGGATGGTGCTAC
AAGCTAGTACCAGTTGAGCCAGATAAGGTAGAAGAGGCCAATAAAGGAGAGAACACCAGCTTGTTACACC
CTGTGAGCCTGCATGGGATGGATGACCCGGAGAGAGAAGTGTTAGAGTGGAGGTTTGACAGCCGCCTAGC
ATTTCATCACGTGGCCCGAGAGCTGCATCCGGAGTACTTCAAGAACTGCTGATATCGAGCTTGCTACAAG
GGACTTTCCGCTGGGGACTTTCCAGGGAGGCGTGGCCTGGGCGGGACTGGGGAGTGGCGAGCCCTCAGAT
CCTGCATATAAGCAGCTGCTTTTTGCCTGTACTGGGTCTCTCTGGTTAGACCAGATCTGAGCCTGGGAGC
TCTCTGGCTAACTAGGGAACCCACTGCTTAAGCCTCAATAAAGCTTGCCTTGAGTGCTTCAAGTAGTGTG
TGCCCGTCTGTTGTGTGACTCTGGTAACTAGAGATCCCTCAGACCCTTTTAGTCAGTGTGGAAAATCTCT
AGCAGTGGCGCCCGAACAGGGACTTGAAAGCGAAAGGGAAACCAGAGGAGCTCTCTCGACGCAGGACTCG
GCTTGCTGAAGCGCGCACGGCAAGAGGCGAGGGGCGGCGACTGGTGAGTACGCCAAAAATTTTGACTAGC
GGAGGCTAGAAGGAGAGAGATGGGTGCGAGAGCGTCAGTATTAAGCGGGGGAGAATTAGATCGCGATGGG
AAAAAATTCGGTTAAGGCCAGGGGGAAAGAAAAAATATAAATTAAAACATATAGTATGGGCAAGCAGGGA
GCTAGAACGATTCGCAGTTAATCCTGGCCTGTTAGAAACATCAGAAGGCTGTAGACAAATACTGGGACAG
CTACAACCATCCCTTCAGACAGGATCAGAAGAACTTAGATCATTATATAATACAGTAGCAACCCTCTATT
GTGTGCATCAAAGGATAGAGATAAAAGACACCAAGGAAGCTTTAGACAAGATAGAGGAAGAGCAAAACAA
AAGTAAGACCACCGCACAGCAAGCGGCCGGCCGCTGATCTTCAGACCTGGAGGAGGAGATATGAGGGACA
ATTGGAGAAGTGAATTATATAAATATAAAGTAGTAAAAATTGAACCATTAGGAGTAGCACCCACCAAGGC
AAAGAGAAGAGTGGTGCAGAGAGAAAAAAGAGCAGTGGGAATAGGAGCTTTGTTCCTTGGGTTCTTGGGA
GCAGCAGGAAGCACTATGGGCGCAGCGTCAATGACGCTGACGGTACAGGCCAGACAATTATTGTCTGGTA
TAGTGCAGCAGCAGAACAATTTGCTGAGGGCTATTGAGGCGCAACAGCATCTGTTGCAACTCACAGTCTG
GGGCATCAAGCAGCTCCAGGCAAGAATCCTGGCTGTGGAAAGATACCTAAAGGATCAACAGCTCCTGGGG
ATTTGGGGTTGCTCTGGAAAACTCATTTGCACCACTGCTGTGCCTTGGAATGCTAGTTGGAGTAATAAAT
CTCTGGAACAGATTTGGAATCACACGACCTGGATGGAGTGGGACAGAGAAATTAACAATTACACAAGCTT
AATACACTCCTTAATTGAAGAATCGCAAAACCAGCAAGAAAAGAATGAACAAGAATTATTGGAATTAGAT
AAATGGGCAAGTTTGTGGAATTGGTTTAACATAACAAATTGGCTGTGGTATATAAAATTATTCATAATGA
TAGTAGGAGGCTTGGTAGGTTTAAGAATAGTTTTTGCTGTACTTTCTATAGTGAATAGAGTTAGGCAGGG
ATATTCACCATTATCGTTTCAGACCCACCTCCCAACCCCGAGGGGACCCGACAGGCCCGAAGGAATAGAA
GAAGAAGGTGGAGAGAGAGACAGAGACAGATCCATTCGATTAGTGAACGGATCTCGACGGTATCGCCGAA
TTCACAAATGGCAGTATTCATCCACAATTTTAAAAGAAAAGGGGGGATTGGGGGGTACAGTGCAGGGGAA
AGAATAGTAGACATAATAGCAACAGACATACAAACTAAAGAATTACAAAAACAAATTACAAAAATTCAAA
ATTTTCGGGTTTATTACAGGGACAGCAGAGATCCAGTTTGGACTAGTCGTGAGGCTCCGGTGCCCGTCAG
TGGGCAGAGCGCACATCGCCCACAGTCCCCGAGAAGTTGGGGGGAGGGGTCGGCAATTGAACCGGTGCCT
AGAGAAGGTGGCGCGGGGTAAACTGGGAAAGTGATGTCGTGTACTGGCTCCGCCTTTTTCCCGAGGGTGG
GGGAGAACCGTATATAAGTGCAGTAGTCGCCGTGAACGTTCTTTTTCGCAACGGGTTTGCCGCCAGAACA
CAGGTAAGTGCCGTGTGTGGTTCCCGCGGGCCTGGCCTCTTTACGGGTTATGGCCCTTGCGTGCCTTGAA
TTACTTCCACCTGGCTGCAGTACGTGATTCTTGATCCCGAGCTTCGGGTTGGAAGTGGGTGGGAGAGTTC
GAGGCCTTGCGCTTAAGGAGCCCCTTCGCCTCGTGCTTGAGTTGAGGCCTGGCCTGGGCGCTGGGGCCGC
CGCGTGCGAATCTGGTGGCACCTTCGCGCCTGTCTCGCTGCTTTCGATAAGTCTCTAGCCATTTAAAATT
TTTGATGACCTGCTGCGACGCTTTTTTTCTGGCAAGATAGTCTTGTAAATGCGGGCCAAGATCTGCACAC
TGGTATTTCGGTTTTTGGGGCCGCGGGCGGCGACGGGGCCCGTGCGTCCCAGCGCACATGTTCGGCGAGG
CGGGGCCTGCGAGCGCGGCCACCGAGAATCGGACGGGGGTAGTCTCAAGCTGGCCGGCCTGCTCTGGTGC
CTGGCCTCGCGCCGCCGTGTATCGCCCCGCCCTGGGCGGCAAGGCTGGCCCGGTCGGCACCAGTTGCGTG
AGCGGAAAGATGGCCGCTTCCCGGCCCTGCTGCAGGGAGCTCAAAATGGAGGACGCGGCGCTCGGGAGAG
CGGGCGGGTGAGTCACCCACACAAAGGAAAAGGGCCTTTCCGTCCTCAGCCGTCGCTTCATGTGACTCCA
CGGAGTACCGGGCGCCGTCCAGGCACCTCGATTAGTTCTCGAGCTTTTGGAGTACGTCGTCTTTAGGTTG
GGGGGAGGGGTTTTATGCGATGGAGTTTCCCCACACTGAGTGGGTGGAGACTGAAGTTAGGCCAGCTTGG
CACTTGATGTAATTCTCCTTGGAATTTGCCCTTTTTGAGTTTGGATCTTGGTTCATTCTCAAGCCTCAGA
CAGTGGTTCAAAGTTTTTTTCTTCCATTTCAGGTGTCGTGAAGCGGCCCTGCAGATATCAACAAGTTTGT
ACAAAAAAGCAGGCACCATGGCGGCGCTGAGCGGTGGCGGTGGTGGCGGCGCGGAGCCGGGCCAGGCTCT
GTTCAACGGGGACATGGAGCCCGAGGCCGGCGCCGGCGCCGGCGCCGCGGCCTCTTCGGCTGCGGACCCT
GCCATTCCGGAGGAGGTGTGGAATATCAAACAAATGATTAAGTTGACACAGGAACATATAGAGGCCCTAT
TGGACAAATTTGGTGGGGAGCATAATCCACCATCAATATATCTGGAGGCCTATGAAGAATACACCAGCAA
GCTAGATGCACTCCAACAAAGAGAACAACAGTTATTGGAATCTCTGGGGAACGGAACTGATTTTTCTGTT
TCTAGCTCTGCATCAATGGATACCGTTACATCTTCTTCCTCTTCTAGCCTTTCAGTGCTACCTTCATCTC
TTTCAGTTTTTCAAAATCCCACAGATGTGGCACGGAGCAACCCCAAGTCACCACAAAAACCTATCGTTAG
AGTCTTCCTGCCCAACAAACAGAGGACAGTGGTACCTGCAAGGTGTGGAGTTACAGTCCGAGACAGTCTA
AAGAAAGCACTGATGATGAGAGGTCTAATCCCAGAGTGCTGTGCTGTTTACAGAATTCAGGATGGAGAGA
AGAAACCAATTGGTTGGGACACTGATATTTCCTGGCTTACTGGAGAAGAATTGCATGTGGAAGTGTTGGA
GAATGTTCCACTTACAACACACAACTTTGTACGAAAAACGTTTTTCACCTTAGCATTTTGTGACTTTTGT
CGAAAGCTGCTTTTCCAGGGTTTCCGCTGTCAAACATGTGGTTATAAATTTCACCAGCGTTGTAGTACAG
AAGTTCCACTGATGTGTGTTAATTATGACCAACTTGATTTGCTGTTTGTCTCCAAGTTCTTTGAACACCA
CCCAATACCACAGGAAGAGGCGTCCTTAGCAGAGACTGCCCTAACATCTGGATCATCCCCTTCCGCACCC
GCCTCGGACTCTATTGGGCCCCAAATTCTCACCAGTCCGTCTCCTTCAAAATCCATTCCAATTCCACAGC
CCTTCCGACCAGCAGATGAAGATCATCGAAATCAATTTGGGCAACGAGACCGATCCTCATCAGCTCCCAA
TGTGCATATAAACACAATAGAACCTGTCAATATTGATGACTTGATTAGAGACCAAGGATTTCGTGGTGAT
GGAGGATCAACCACAGGTTTGTCTGCTACCCCCCCTGCCTCATTACCTGGCTCACTAACTAACGTGAAAG
CCTTACAGAAATCTCCAGGACCTCAGCGAGAAAGGAAGTCATCTTCATCCTCAGAAGACAGGAATCGAAT
GAAAACACTTGGTAGACGGGACTCGAGTGATGATTGGGAGATTCCTGATGGGCAGATTACAGTGGGACAA
AGAATTGGATCTGGATCATTTGGAACAGTCTACAAGGGAAAGTGGCATGGTGATGTGGCAGTGAAAATGT
TGAATGTGACAGCACCTACACCTCAGCAGTTACAAGCCTTCAAAAATGAAGTAGGAGTACTCAGGAAAAC
ACGACATGTGAATATCCTACTCTTCATGGGCTATTCCACAAAGCCACAACTGGCTATTGTTACCCAGTGG
TGTGAGGGCTCCAGCTTGTATCACCATCTCCATATCATTGAGACCAAATTTGAGATGATCAAACTTATAG
ATATTGCACGACAGACTGCACAGGGCATGGATTACTTACACGCCAAGTCAATCATCCACAGAGACCTCAA
GAGTAATAATATATTTCTTCATGAAGACCTCACAGTAAAAATAGGTGATTTTGGTCTAGCTACAGGGAAA
TCTCGATGGAGTGGGTCCCATCAGTTTGAACAGTTGTCTGGATCCATTTTGTGGATGGCACCAGAAGTCA
TCAGAATGCAAGATAAAAATCCATACAGCTTTCAGTCAGATGTATATGCATTTGGAATTGTTCTGTATGA
ATTGATGACTGGACAGTTACCTTATTCAAACATCAACAACAGGGACCAGATAATTTTTATGGTGGGACGA
GGATACCTGTCTCCAGATCTCAGTAAGGTACGGAGTAACTGTCCAAAAGCCATGAAGAGATTAATGGCAG
AGTGCCTCAAAAAGAAAAGAGATGAGAGACCACTCTTTCCCCAAATTCTCGCCTCTATTGAGCTGCTGGC
CCGCTCATTGCCAAAAATTCACCGCAGTGCATCAGAACCCTCCTTGAATCGGGCTGGTTTCCAAACAGAG
GATTTTAGTCTATATGCTTGTGCTTCTCCAAAAACACCCATCCAGGCAGGGGGATATGGTGCGTTTCCTG
TCCACTAGAACCCAGCTTTCTTGTACAAAGTGGTGATATCCAATTAACCCTCACTAAAGGGTTAGTTATG
ATGAATATTGTGTACCCTATAGTGAGTCGTATTACCACCCAACTTTTCTATACAAAGTGGTTGATATCCA
GCACAGTGGCGGCCGCTCGAGTCTAGAGGGCCCGCGGTTCGAAGGTAAGCCTATCCCTAACCCTCTCCTC
GGTCTCGATTCTACGCGTACCGGTTAGTAATGAGATCCCTCCCCCCCCCCTAACGTTACTGGCCGAAGCC
GCTTGGAATAAGGCCGGTGTGCGTTTGTCTATATGTTATTTTCCACCATATTGCCGTCTTTTGGCAATGT
GAGGGCCCGGAAACCTGGCCCTGTCTTCTTGACGAGCATTCCTAGGGGTCTTTCCCCTCTCGCCAAAGGA
ATGCAAGGTCTGTTGAATGTCGTGAAGGAAGCAGTTCCTCTGGAAGCTTCTTGAAGACAAACAACGTCTG
TAGCGACCCTTTGCAGGCAGCGGAACCCCCCACCTGGCGACAGGTGCCTCTGCGGCCAAAAGCCACGTGT
ATAAGATACACCTGCAAAGGCGGCACAACCCCAGTGCCACGTTGTGAGTTGGATAGTTGTGGAAAGAGTC
AAATGGCTCTCCTCAAGCGTATTCAACAAGGGGCTGAAGGATGCCCAGAAGGTACCCCATTGTATGGGAT
CTGATCTGGGGCCTCGGTGCACATGCTTTACATGTGTTTAGTCGAGGTTAAAAAAACGTCTAGGCCCCCC
GAACCACGGGGACGTGGTTTTCCTTTGAAAAACACGATGATAATATGGCCACACATATGACCGAGTACAA
GCCCACGGTGCGCCTCGCCACCCGCGACGACGTCCCCAGGGCCGTACGCACCCTCGCCGCCGCGTTCGCC
GACTACCCCGCCACGCGCCACACCGTCGATCCGGACCGCCACATCGAGCGGGTCACCGAGCTGCAAGAAC
TCTTCCTCACGCGCGTCGGGCTCGACATCGGCAAGGTGTGGGTCGCGGACGACGGCGCCGCGGTGGCGGT
CTGGACCACGCCGGAGAGCGTCGAAGCGGGGGCGGTGTTCGCCGAGATCGGCCCGCGCATGGCCGAGTTG
AGCGGTTCCCGGCTGGCCGCGCAGCAACAGATGGAAGGCCTCCTGGCGCCGCACCGGCCCAAGGAGCCCG
CGTGGTTCCTGGCCACCGTCGGCGTCTCGCCCGACCACCAGGGCAAGGGTCTGGGCAGCGCCGTCGTGCT
CCCCGGAGTGGAGGCGGCCGAGCGCGCCGGGGTGCCCGCCTTCCTGGAGACCTCCGCGCCCCGCAACCTC
CCCTTCTACGAGCGGCTCGGCTTCACCGTCACCGCCGACGTCGAGGTGCCCGAAGGACCGCGCACCTGGT
GCATGACCCGCAAGCCCGGTGCCTAAATCGATAGATCCTAATCAACCTCTGGATTACAAAATTTGTGAAA
GATTGACTGGTATTCTTAACTATGTTGCTCCTTTTACGCTATGTGGATACGCTGCTTTAATGCCTTTGTA
TCATGCTATTGCTTCCCGTATGGCTTTCATTTTCTCCTCCTTGTATAAATCCTGGTTGCTGTCTCTTTAT
GAGGAGTTGTGGCCCGTTGTCAGGCAACGTGGCGTGGTGTGCACTGTGTTTGCTGACGCAACCCCCACTG
GTTGGGGCATTGCCACCACCTGTCAGCTCCTTTCCGGGACTTTCGCTTTCCCCCTCCCTATTGCCACGGC
GGAACTCATCGCCGCCTGCCTTGCCCGCTGCTGGACAGGGGCTCGGCTGTTGGGCACTGACAATTCCGTG
GTGTTGTCGGGGAAATCATCGTCCTTTCCTTGGCTGCTCGCCTGTGTTGCCACCTGGATTCTGCGCGGGA
CGTCCTTCTGCTACGTCCCTTCGGCCCTCAATCCAGCGGACCTTCCTTCCCGCGGCCTGCTGCCGGCTCT
GCGGCCTCTTCCGCGTCTTCGCCTTCGCCCTCAGACGAGTCGGATCTCCCTTTGGGCCGCCTCCCCGCCT
GAGATCCTTTAAGACCAATGACTTACAAGGCAGCTGTAGATCTTAGCCACTTTTTAAAAGAAAAGGGGGG
ACTGGAAGGGCTAATTCACTCCCAACGAAGACAAGATCTGCTTTTTGCTTGTACTGGGTCTCTCTGGTTA
GACCAGATCTGAGCCTGGGAGCTCTCTGGCTAACTAGGGAACCCACTGCTTAAGCCTCAATAAAGCTTGC
CTTGAGTGCTTCAAGTAGTGTGTGCCCGTCTGTTGTGTGACTCTGGTAACTAGAGATCCCTCAGACCCTT
TTAGTCAGTGTGGAAAATCTCTAGCAGTAGTAGTTCATGTCATCTTATTATTCAGTATTTATAACTTGCA
AAGAAATGAATATCAGAGAGTGAGAGGCCCGGGTTAATTAAGGAAAGGGCTAGATCATTCTTGAAGACGA
AAGGGCCTCGTGATACGCCTATTTTTATAGGTTAATGTCATGATAATAATGGTTTCTTAGACGTCAGGTG
GCACTTTTCGGGGAAATGTGCGCGGAACCCCTATTTGTTTATTTTTCTAAATACATTCAAATATGTATCC
GCTCATGAGACAATAACCCTGATAAATGCTTCAATAATATTGAAAAAGGAAGAGTATGAGTATTCAACAT
TTCCGTGTCGCCCTTATTCCCTTTTTTGCGGCATTTTGCCTTCCTGTTTTTGCTCACCCAGAAACGCTGG
TGAAAGTAAAAGATGCTGAAGATCAGTTGGGTGCACGAGTGGGTTACATCGAACTGGATCTCAACAGCGG
TAAGATCCTTGAGAGTTTTCGCCCCGAAGAACGTTTTCCAATGATGAGCACTTTTAAAGTTCTGCTATGT
GGCGCGGTATTATCCCGTGTTGACGCCGGGCAAGAGCAACTCGGTCGCCGCATACACTATTCTCAGAATG
ACTTGGTTGAGTACTCACCAGTCACAGAAAAGCATCTTACGGATGGCATGACAGTAAGAGAATTATGCAG
TGCTGCCATAACCATGAGTGATAACACTGCGGCCAACTTACTTCTGACAACGATCGGAGGACCGAAGGAG
CTAACCGCTTTTTTGCACAACATGGGGGATCATGTAACTCGCCTTGATCGTTGGGAACCGGAGCTGAATG
AAGCCATACCAAACGACGAGCGTGACACCACGATGCCTGTAGCAATGGCAACAACGTTGCGCAAACTATT
AACTGGCGAACTACTTACTCTAGCTTCCCGGCAACAATTAATAGACTGGATGGAGGCGGATAAAGTTGCA
GGACCACTTCTGCGCTCGGCCCTTCCGGCTGGCTGGTTTATTGCTGATAAATCTGGAGCCGGTGAGCGTG
GGTCTCGCGGTATCATTGCAGCACTGGGGCCAGATGGTAAGCCCTCCCGTATCGTAGTTATCTACACGAC
GGGGAGTCAGGCAACTATGGATGAACGAAATAGACAGATCGCTGAGATAGGTGCCTCACTGATTAAGCAT
TGGTAACTGTCAGACCAAGTTTACTCATATATACTTTAGATTGATTTAAAACTTCATTTTTAATTTAAAA
GGATCTAGGTGAAGATCCTTTTTGATAATCTCATGACCAAAATCCCTTAACGTGAGTTTTCGTTCCACTG
AGCGTCAGACCCCGTAGAAAAGATCAAAGGATCTTCTTGAGATCCTTTTTTTCTGCGCGTAATCTGCTGC
TTGCAAACAAAAAAACCACCGCTACCAGCGGTGGTTTGTTTGCCGGATCAAGAGCTACCAACTCTTTTTC
CGAAGGTAACTGGCTTCAGCAGAGCGCAGATACCAAATACTGTTCTTCTAGTGTAGCCGTAGTTAGGCCA
CCACTTCAAGAACTCTGTAGCACCGCCTACATACCTCGCTCTGCTAATCCTGTTACCAGTGGCTGCTGCC
AGTGGCGATAAGTCGTGTCTTACCGGGTTGGACTCAAGACGATAGTTACCGGATAAGGCGCAGCGGTCGG
GCTGAACGGGGGGTTCGTGCACACAGCCCAGCTTGGAGCGAACGACCTACACCGAACTGAGATACCTACA
GCGTGAGCTATGAGAAAGCGCCACGCTTCCCGAAGGGAGAAAGGCGGACAGGTATCCGGTAAGCGGCAGG
GTCGGAACAGGAGAGCGCACGAGGGAGCTTCCAGGGGGAAACGCCTGGTATCTTTATAGTCCTGTCGGGT
TTCGCCACCTCTGACTTGAGCGTCGATTTTTGTGATGCTCGTCAGGGGGGCGGAGCCTATGGAAAAACGC
CAGCAACGCGGCCTTTTTACGGTTCCTGGCCTTTTGCTGGCCTTTTGCTCACATGTTCTTTCCTGCGTTA
TCCCCTGATTCTGTGGATAACCGTATTACCGCCTTTGAGTGAGCTGATACCGCTCGCCGCAGCCGAACGA
CCGAGCGCAGCGAGTCAGTGAGCGAGGAAGCGGAAGAGCGCCCAATACGCAAACCGCCTCTCCCCGCGCG
TTGGCCGATTCATTAATGCAGCAAGCTCATGGCTGACTAATTTTTTTTATTTATGCAGAGGCCGAGGCCG
CCTCGGCCTCTGAGCTATTCCAGAAGTAGTGAGGAGGCTTTTTTGGAGGCCTAGGCTTTTGCAAAAAGCT
CCCCGTGGCACGACAGGTTTCCCGACTGGAAAGCGGGCAGTGAGCGCAACGCAATTAATGTGAGTTAGCT
CACTCATTAGGCACCCCAGGCTTTACACTTTATGCTTCCGGCTCGTATGTTGTGTGGAATTGTGAGCGGA
TAACAATTTCACACAGGAAACAGCTATGACATGATTACGAATTTCACAAATAAAGCATTTTTTTCACTGC
ATTCTAGTTGTGGTTTGTCCAAACTCATCAATGTATCTTATCATGTCTGGATCAACTGGATAACTCAAGC
TAACCAAAATCATCCCAAACTTCCCACCCCATACCCTATTACCACTGCCAATTACCTGTGGTTTCATTTA
CTCTAAACCTGTGATTCCTCTGAATTATTTTCATTTTAAAGAAATTGTATTTGTTAAATATGTACTACAA
ACTTAGTAGT
Features (pLannotate 1.2.2; 30 found; start..end, strand, type, name):
    377..634     +  LTR            5' LTR (truncated): truncated 5' long terminal repeat (LTR) from HIV-1
    681..806     +  misc_feature   HIV-1 Ψ: packaging signal of human immunodeficiency virus type 1
    790..1128    +  CDS            HIV-1 gag (fragment): gag protein from human immunodeficiency virus 1; gag
   1303..1536    +  misc_feature   RRE: The Rev response element (RRE) of HIV-1 allows for Rev-dependent mRNA export from the nucleus to the cytoplasm.
   1913..2013    +  CDS            Rev (fragment): human immunodeficiency virus 1 (HIV-1) Rev protein; rev; enhances nuclear export of unspliced and incompletely spliced viral mRNAs
   2058..2175    +  misc_feature   cPPT/CTS: central polypurine tract and central termination sequence of HIV-1
   2223..3401    +  promoter       EF-1α promoter: strong constitutive promoter for human elongation factor EF-1α
   3422..3442    +  protein_bind   attB1: mutant version of attB; core recombination site for the Gateway® BP reaction BP Clonase™
   3448..5745    +  CDS            BRAF: BRAF_HUMAN - Also known as BRAF1, RAFB1. Experimental evidence at protein level: Swiss-Prot protein existence level 1. Protein kinase involved in the transduction of mitogenic signals from the cell membrane to the nucleus (Probable). Phosphorylates MAP2K1, and thereby activates the MAP kinase signal transduction pathway (PubMed:21441910, PubMed:29433126). May play a role in the postsynaptic responses of hippocampal neurons (PubMed:1508179). From Homo sapiens (Human).
   5750..5774    -  protein_bind   attB2: mutant version of attB; recombination site for the Gateway® BP reaction BP Clonase™
   5782..5800    +  promoter       T3 promoter: promoter for bacteriophage T3 RNA polymerase
   5826..5844    -  promoter       T7 promoter: promoter for bacteriophage T7 RNA polymerase
   5850..5868    -  protein_bind   attB4 (fragment): mutant version of attB; core recombination site for the Gateway® BP reaction BP Clonase™
   5924..5965    +  CDS            V5 tag: epitope tag from simian virus 5
   6091..6553    +  misc_feature   IRES: internal ribosome entry site (IRES) of the encephalomyocarditis virus (EMCV)
   6567..7164    +  CDS            PuroR (fragment): puromycin N-acetyltransferase; pac from Streptomyces; confers resistance to puromycin
   7180..7768    +  misc_feature   WPRE: woodchuck hepatitis virus posttranscriptional regulatory element
   7776..7841    +  CDS            nef (fragment): NEF_HV1Z2 - Experimental evidence at protein level: Swiss-Prot protein existence level 1. Extracellular Nef protein targets CD4(+) T-lymphocytes for apoptosis by interacting with CXCR4 surface receptors. From Human immunodeficiency virus type 1 group M subtype D (isolate Z2/CDC-Z34) (HIV-1).
   7843..8076    +  LTR            3' LTR (ΔU3): self-inactivating 3' long terminal repeat (LTR) from HIV-1
   8281..8385    +  promoter       AmpR promoter: bla
   8386..9246    +  CDS            AmpR: β-lactamase; bla; confers resistance to ampicillin, carbenicillin, and related antibiotics
   9417..10005   +  rep_origin     ori: high-copy-number ColE1/pMB1/pBR322/pUC origin of replication
  10188..10242   +  CDS            lacI (fragment): lac repressor; lacI; The lac repressor binds to the lac operator to inhibit transcription in E. coli. This inhibition can be relieved by adding lactose or isopropyl-β-D-thiogalactopyranoside (IPTG).
  10248..10341   +  rep_origin     SV40 ori (fragment): SV40 origin of replication
  10366..10403   +  CDS            lacI (fragment): lac repressor; lacI; The lac repressor binds to the lac operator to inhibit transcription in E. coli. This inhibition can be relieved by adding lactose or isopropyl-β-D-thiogalactopyranoside (IPTG).
  10416..10437   +  protein_bind   CAP binding site: CAP binding activates transcription in the presence of cAMP. E. coli catabolite activator protein
  10452..10482   +  promoter       lac promoter: promoter for the E. coli lac operon
  10486..10508   +  protein_bind   lac operator (fragment): The lac repressor binds to the lac operator to inhibit transcription in E. coli. This inhibition can be relieved by adding lactose or isopropyl-β-D-thiogalactopyranoside (IPTG). lac repressor encoded by lacI
  10540..10623   +  polyA_signal   SV40 poly(A) signal (fragment): SV40 polyadenylation signal
  10790..329     +  CDS            nef (fragment) (across the origin): NEF_HV1BR - Experimental evidence at protein level: Swiss-Prot protein existence level 1. Extracellular Nef protein targets CD4(+) T-lymphocytes for apoptosis by interacting with CXCR4 surface receptors (PubMed:14990729). From Human immunodeficiency virus type 1 group M subtype B (isolate BRU/LAI) (HIV-1).
