[The description below was written by a language model from this plasmid's Addgene catalogue record and pLannotate feature annotations shown in this document.]
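Description:
pHAGE-BRAF-V600G is an HIV-1-based lentiviral expression plasmid of about 10.8 kb, built on the pHAGE backbone to deliver a mutant human BRAF open reading frame into mammalian cells. In bacteria it is maintained through a high-copy ColE1/pUC-type origin and selected with ampicillin via the β-lactamase gene. The viral portion carries a truncated 5' LTR, the Ψ packaging signal with an adjoining gag fragment, the Rev response element for Rev-dependent nuclear export of the genomic RNA, the cPPT/CTS element, and a ΔU3 self-inactivating 3' LTR. This arrangement makes it a transfer vector, with the viral structural and regulatory proteins needed for packaging supplied in trans.

The payload sits between the cPPT and the 3' LTR. A constitutive human EF-1α promoter drives the BRAF coding sequence, which is flanked by attB1 and attB2 sites left by Gateway recombination. BRAF is a serine/threonine kinase that phosphorylates MAP2K1 and activates the MAP kinase pathway, and this clone carries the V600G substitution. Downstream lie short T3 and T7 promoter sequences, an attB4 fragment and a V5 epitope tag. Whether the tag is read in frame with BRAF cannot be determined from the record. An EMCV IRES then directs translation of puromycin N-acetyltransferase from the same transcript, so transduced cells can be selected with puromycin, and a WPRE enhances transcript expression. The construct belongs to a collection made for systematic functional annotation of somatic cancer mutations and is suited to stable expression of this BRAF variant for comparison with other alleles.
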