Addgene plasmid #116205: pHAGE-BRAF-V600G
Purpose: Lentiviral expression of BRAF V600G
Depositing lab: Gordon Mills & Kenneth Scott. Depositing organization: Baylor College of Medicine. Publication: Systematic Functional Annotation of Somatic Mutations in Cancer. Ng PK, Li J, Jeong KJ, Shao S, Chen H, Tsang YH, Sengupta S, Wang Z, Bhavana VH, Tran R, Soewito S, Minussi DC, Moreno D, Kong K, Dogruluk T, Lu H, Gao J, Tokheim C, Zhou DC, Johnson AM, Zeng J, Ip CKM, Ju Z, Wester M, Yu S, Li Y, Vellano CP, Schultz N, Karchin R, Ding L, Lu Y, Cheung LWT, Chen K, Shaw KR, Meric-Bernstam F, Scott KL, Yi S, Sahni N, Liang H, Mills GB. Cancer Cell. 2018 Mar 12;33(3):450-462.e10. doi: 10.1016/j.ccell.2018.01.021. PubMed 29533785.
Backbone
  Vector backbone: pHAGE
  Vector type: Lentiviral
Growth in bacteria
  Bacterial resistance: Ampicillin, 100 μg/mL
  Growth temperature: 37°C
  Growth strain: Stbl3
  Copy number: High Copy
Gene/Insert
  Gene/Insert name: BRAF
  Species: H. sapiens (human)
  Mutation: V600G
  Entrez Gene: BRAF (a.k.a. B-RAF1, B-raf, BRAF-1, BRAF1, NS7, RAFB1)
  Cloning method: Gateway Cloning
Terms and licenses: Academic/Nonprofit Terms; Industry Terms: Not Available to Industry
How to cite: pHAGE-BRAF-V600G was a gift from Gordon Mills & Kenneth Scott (Addgene plasmid # 116205 ; http://n2t.net/addgene:116205 ; RRID:Addgene_116205)
