>Addgene plasmid #116205 | pHAGE-BRAF-V600G | depositor partial sequence | sequence record 219078 | insert
ATGGCGGCGCTGAGCGGTGGCGGTGGTGGCGGCGCGGAGCCGGGCCAGGCTCTGTTCAACGGGGACATGG
AGCCCGAGGCCGGCGCCGGCGCCGGCGCCGCGGCCTCTTCGGCTGCGGACCCTGCCATTCCGGAGGAGGT
GTGGAATATCAAACAAATGATTAAGTTGACACAGGAACATATAGAGGCCCTATTGGACAAATTTGGTGGG
GAGCATAATCCACCATCAATATATCTGGAGGCCTATGAAGAATACACCAGCAAGCTAGATGCACTCCAAC
AAAGAGAACAACAGTTATTGGAATCTCTGGGGAACGGAACTGATTTTTCTGTTTCTAGCTCTGCATCAAT
GGATACCGTTACATCTTCTTCCTCTTCTAGCCTTTCAGTGCTACCTTCATCTCTTTCAGTTTTTCAAAAT
CCCACAGATGTGGCACGGAGCAACCCCAAGTCACCACAAAAACCTATCGTTAGAGTCTTCCTGCCCAACA
AACAGAGGACAGTGGTACCTGCAAGGTGTGGAGTTACAGTCCGAGACAGTCTAAAGAAAGCACTGATGAT
GAGAGGTCTAATCCCAGAGTGCTGTGCTGTTTACAGAATTCAGGATGGAGAGAAGAAACCAATTGGTTGG
GACACTGATATTTCCTGGCTTACTGGAGAAGAATTGCATGTGGAAGTGTTGGAGAATGTTCCACTTACAA
CACACAACTTTGTACGAAAAACGTTTTTCACCTTAGCATTTTGTGACTTTTGTCGAAAGCTGCTTTTCCA
GGGTTTCCGCTGTCAAACATGTGGTTATAAATTTCACCAGCGTTGTAGTACAGAAGTTCCACTGATGTGT
GTTAATTATGACCAACTTGATTTGCTGTTTGTCTCCAAGTTCTTTGAACACCACCCAATACCACAGGAAG
AGGCGTCCTTAGCAGAGACTGCCCTAACATCTGGATCATCCCCTTCCGCACCCGCCTCGGACTCTATTGG
GCCCCAAATTCTCACCAGTCCGTCTCCTTCAAAATCCATTCCAATTCCACAGCCCTTCCGACCAGCAGAT
GAAGATCATCGAAATCAATTTGGGCAACGAGACCGATCCTCATCAGCTCCCAATGTGCATATAAACACAA
TAGAACCTGTCAATATTGATGACTTGATTAGAGACCAAGGATTTCGTGGTGATGGAGGATCAACCACAGG
TTTGTCTGCTACCCCCCCTGCCTCATTACCTGGCTCACTAACTAACGTGAAAGCCTTACAGAAATCTCCA
GGACCTCAGCGAGAAAGGAAGTCATCTTCATCCTCAGAAGACAGGAATCGAATGAAAACACTTGGTAGAC
GGGACTCGAGTGATGATTGGGAGATTCCTGATGGGCAGATTACAGTGGGACAAAGAATTGGATCTGGATC
ATTTGGAACAGTCTACAAGGGAAAGTGGCATGGTGATGTGGCAGTGAAAATGTTGAATGTGACAGCACCT
ACACCTCAGCAGTTACAAGCCTTCAAAAATGAAGTAGGAGTACTCAGGAAAACACGACATGTGAATATCC
TACTCTTCATGGGCTATTCCACAAAGCCACAACTGGCTATTGTTACCCAGTGGTGTGAGGGCTCCAGCTT
GTATCACCATCTCCATATCATTGAGACCAAATTTGAGATGATCAAACTTATAGATATTGCACGACAGACT
GCACAGGGCATGGATTACTTACACGCCAAGTCAATCATCCACAGAGACCTCAAGAGTAATAATATATTTC
TTCATGAAGACCTCACAGTAAAAATAGGTGATTTTGGTCTAGCTACAGGGAAATCTCGATGGAGTGGGTC
CCATCAGTTTGAACAGTTGTCTGGATCCATTTTGTGGATGGCACCAGAAGTCATCAGAATGCAAGATAAA
AATCCATACAGCTTTCAGTCAGATGTATATGCATTTGGAATTGTTCTGTATGAATTGATGACTGGACAGT
TACCTTATTCAAACATCAACAACAGGGACCAGATAATTTTTATGGTGGGACGAGGATACCTGTCTCCAGA
TCTCAGTAAGGTACGGAGTAACTGTCCAAAAGCCATGAAGAGATTAATGGCAGAGTGCCTCAAAAAGAAA
AGAGATGAGAGACCACTCTTTCCCCAAATTCTCGCCTCTATTGAGCTGCTGGCCCGCTCATTGCCAAAAA
TTCACCGCAGTGCATCAGAACCCTCCTTGAATCGGGCTGGTTTCCAAACAGAGGATTTTAGTCTATATGC
TTGTGCTTCTCCAAAAACACCCATCCAGGCAGGGGGATATGGTGCGTTTCCTGTCCACTAG
